Addgene plasmid #68148: 2.3 hA33 luciferase
Purpose: luciferase reporter for hA33 promoter
Depositing lab: Joan Heath. Depositing organization: Lunenfeld-Tanenbaum Research Institute -. Publication: Analysis of the regulation of the A33 antigen gene reveals intestine-specific mechanisms of gene expression. Johnstone CN, White SJ, Tebbutt NC, Clay FJ, Ernst M, Biggs WH, Viars CS, Czekay S, Arden KC, Heath JK. J Biol Chem. 2002 Sep 13;277(37):34531-9. Epub 2002 Jul 11. 10.1074/jbc.M204865200 PubMed 12114523.
Backbone
  Vector backbone: pGL3 Basic
  Backbone manufacturer: Promega
  Backbone size w/o insert (bp): 4800
  Vector type: Mammalian Expression, Luciferase
Growth in bacteria
  Bacterial resistance: Ampicillin, 100 μg/mL
  Growth temperature: 37°C
  Growth strain: DH5alpha
  Copy number: Unknown
Gene/Insert
  Gene/Insert name: A33 (alt name: GPA33)
  Species: H. sapiens (human)
  Insert size (bp): 2235
  Mutation: starts at -2270 relative to ATG
  GenBank ID: 10223
  Entrez Gene: GPA33 (a.k.a. A33)
  Promoter: human GPA33 promoter
  Tag / fusion protein: luciferase (C terminal on backbone)
  Cloning method: Restriction Enzyme; 5′ cloning site KpnI (unknown if destroyed); 3′ cloning site XhoI (unknown if destroyed)
  Sequencing primers: 5′ RVprimer3; 3′ lucNRev
Terms and licenses: Academic/Nonprofit Terms; Industry Terms: Not Available to Industry
How to cite: 2.3 hA33 luciferase was a gift from Joan Heath (Addgene plasmid # 68148 ; http://n2t.net/addgene:68148 ; RRID:Addgene_68148)
