[The description below was written by a language model from this plasmid's Addgene catalogue record.]
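Description:
2.3 hA33 luciferase is a mammalian promoter-reporter plasmid built on the Promega pGL3 Basic backbone (about 4.8 kb without insert). pGL3 Basic carries a firefly luciferase coding sequence but has no eukaryotic promoter or enhancer of its own. Any luciferase activity seen after transfection therefore reflects the regulatory DNA cloned upstream of the reporter. The plasmid is propagated in E. coli under ampicillin selection. The record lists its copy number as unknown and includes no feature table, so the bacterial origin and other backbone elements are not itemised here.

The insert is a 2,235 bp fragment of the 5′ flanking region of the human GPA33 gene, which encodes the A33 antigen. It begins at position -2270 relative to the translation start codon and was cloned between the KpnI and XhoI sites of the polylinker. The record does not say whether these sites survived cloning. This arrangement puts the human GPA33 promoter directly upstream of luciferase. The catalogue lists luciferase as a C-terminal "tag" on the backbone, but the design is best read as a transcriptional reporter, not a GPA33 protein fusion, because the insert is promoter sequence and not coding sequence.

The stated purpose is to report hA33 promoter activity. The associated study examined regulation of the A33 antigen gene and intestine-specific mechanisms of gene expression. The "2.3" in the name presumably refers to the approximate promoter length in kilobases. Typical uses would be transient transfection to compare promoter activity between cell types and to serve as a reference for mapping regulatory elements.
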