>Addgene plasmid #68148 | 2.3 hA33 luciferase | addgene partial sequence | sequence record 120951 | RVprimer3 5'-CTAGCAAAATAGGCTGTCCC-3'
GATGGTACCATTCTGGAAGGTAGACTGTGTTTGAGAACAAATGCTAGAATACCTTAAAAGCTAATTTGTT
AGGTTCTGCAGAGTCAGTGATAGGACCCAAGCAGACAAGTAATTAGGAAGACTAATTTGGCAAAGATATT
ATAAAATGTTGGGGCTGAACAATTATTACATATAATAAGAGAATTAACAAGGTGCCTGAGTGAAATGTAA
TAAACAGAAAACAACAAATTTTGTATGTCAACCAAACCTAGCAGTCAAAAGGATTAATAACAATAAGTCA
TGTAGGATACTATGAATTCATAACACAAAGAAATGCTAGGGGAAATATTTGCAATGCTTATCACATCCAA
AAGTTCCTTTCCCTAATATACAAAGATCTGCTAGAAGTCAACAAGCTAAAGATCAACAGCTCAATAGAAA
TATGGCCAAACGGCTGGACGTGGTGGCTCATGCCTGTAATCCCAGCATTTTGGGAGACTGAGGCAGGATT
GCTTGAGCCCAGGAATTCAAGACCAGCCTGGTCAACGTAGCGAGATTCTGTGTCTATATTTTTAAAAATT
TATTAAAAAAAGAAATACGGGCAAATGAGCTACCTAGTCTCAGAAAAGAAAATATATATGATGTGCAACT
ATATTAAAAGATTTTCAATTTCACTAATAATTTTTTTTTTTGAGACAGAGTCTTGCTCTGTCGCCCAGGC
TGGAGTGCAGTGGCACCATCTTGGCTCACTG
