>Addgene plasmid #68148 | 2.3 hA33 luciferase | addgene partial sequence | sequence record 120952 | LucNRev 5'-CCTTATGCAGTTGCTCTCC-3'
GGCGCCGGGCCTTTCTTTATGTTTTTGGCGTCTTCCATGGTGGCTTTACCAACAGTACCGGAATGCCAAG
CTTACTTAGATCGCAGATCTCGAGCACTGGCAGCCTCCATACAGGTCTGAGCTGTCTGGTTAAAGCTACA
GCAGCTTCTGGCCTGGCCCAACTGGAGGTCCCTGCAATTTTCCCTCTTCTCACCCACCTCTGCCCAGCCT
CAGCTGGATTGGCAGGTGAGCTCCTCAGCTGGATTGGCAGGTGAGCTGGGGCTGGGCTCATGTGTCACCT
ACTCCAAAGGTCCCGAGAGGAGTCTTCCCTACTTCCCTCAAGTTCCCCTTAAACCAGCCACCTCCCCTGC
CTTCTCCCTACTTAGCAGGTGTACAAAGTCCTAGACTGCTCACAAAGGGGTAGGCCTCTCTTATAACTGA
CAGGAAATAAATAATAAAAAGGGAAATGCACTCAGAGGTAGGGTTCCAAGCTAGTAAAAGAAGGGTGTTG
CCCATATTTGCTGAAACACTTCAAGACACAATGTGATCTGTTTCTCTACTTCTCTCCTCTTCTACAGCCT
CCACCCCACAGTGCGCAAGAGATATAGTCATGAAGAAAACAGGAAGTCTCCCCCCTCAGAGTTTATATTC
TGACTGGGAAAGTAGCAAGTTCATAAGTGAAAGAAGATCATCTTGGGGACATGTGACCAACTTGTCTCAC
TTTTCCTAGGACTGTCCTGGTTTTCAAACCAAAAGGAACCCCCTCAGTCCCAAGCAAATTTGGATGATGG
TCACCCTACTGAAAGAATGATCAGTGGTGTGGGACCATAATTCTCCAGGAGCAGTGGCTGTTGCTGGTTT
CTTCCATAGATATTTTAGATATATATACACTGTTCTGCAATGATTTATT
